>Addgene plasmid #33290 | pT7-M2T1L | depositor full sequence | sequence record 39518 | pT7-M2T1L sequence 5492 bps
ATCGATCCCCTAGGTTGTTCTCTATCTTTGTGATGTGGCTCTGAAACAAACCAGGTGTGATTACAGTAAC
AATTTCAATTTAAATTCCGATATAAATTTCAATGAGAGGAAAATTATTAATCTTCCTCATAGTTATTCGC
ACACAAAAGATCCTAAAAATTCTTCTTTCTTTTTGTGTGTCCGGGGTCGGCATGGCATCTCCACCTCCTC
GCGGTCCGACCTGGGGTTAATACGACTCACTATAGCTAATCTGCTGACCGTCACTCTGCAAAGATGGGGA
ACGCTTCCTCTATCGTTCAGACGATCAACGTTACTGGAGATGGCAATGTATTCAAACCCTCAGCTGAGAC
TTCATCCACCGCTGTACCGTCACTGAGTCTATCACCTGGAATGTTAAATCCTGGAGGAGTACCATGGATT
GCGATTGGAGATGAAACATCCGTTACTTCACCGGGTGCATTGCGGCGAATGACTTCGAAGGATATCCCAG
AGACAGCAATAATCAATACGGATAATTCATCAGGCGCGGTGCCAAGTGAATCAGCATTAGTGCCCTATAA
TGATGAGCCATTGGTAGTGGTGACGGAGCACGCTATCGCAAACTTCACCAAAGCCGAGATGGCACTTGAG
TTCAATCGTGAGTTCCTCGATAAATTGCGCGTGCTGTCAGTGTCACCAAAATATTCCGACCTTCTGACGT
ATGTTGATTGTTACGTTGGTGTGTCGGCCCGTCAGGCCCTAAATAATTTCCAGAAGCAGGTGCCTGTGAT
TACACCTACTAGACAAACAATGTATGTTGACTCCATACAGGCGGCCTTGAAAGCCTTAGAGAAATGGGAA
ATTGATTTGAGAGTGGCTCAGACACTGTTGCCTACAAATGTCCCAATTGGGGAGGTCTCTTGTCCAATGC
AGTCAGTAGTGAAACTATTAGACGATCAGCTGCCGGACGATAGCCTTATACGGAGGTATCCTAAGGAGGC
CGCTGTTGCTTTGGCTAAAAGGAATGGAGGGATACAGTGGATGGACGTATCAGAAGGAACTGTGATGAAT
GAGGCCGTGAATGCTGTCGCAGCAAGTGCCCTGGCACCTTCCGCATCAGCCCCACCCTTAGAAGAGAAAT
CGAAATTGACTGAGCAAGCGATGGATCTTGTAACTGCAGCTGAACCTGAGATAATCGCATCTCTCGTACC
AGTTCCAGCGCCCGTGTTTGCCATTCCACCTAAGCCAGCCGACTATAATGTGCGTACTTTGAAGATCGAT
GAGGCCACATGGTTACGAATGATCCCAAAAACTATGGGTACGCCTTTTCAAATCCAAGTGACTGACAACA
CAGGAACTAACTGGCACCTTAACTTGAGAGGAGGGACACGCGTAGTGAACTTGGATCAGATTGCTCCGAT
GAGATTCGTTCTGGATCTGGGGGGAAAAAGCTATAAGGAGACAAGTTGGGATCCAAATGGTAAGAAGGTT
GGGTTTATCGTATTTCAATCTAAGATTCCTTTTGAGCTTTGGACCGCCGCCTCACAGATTGGCCAAGCTA
CAGTGGTTAACTATGTTCAGCTATATGCTGAAGACAGCTCATTTACCGCCCAGTCCATCATCGCCACTAC
ATCGTTGGCTTATAATTATGAACCTGAGCAATTGAATAAGACTGACCCTGAGATGAACTATTACCTTTTA
GCGACTTTCATAGACTCAGCTGCTATAACACCGACAAACATGACACAGCCTGATGTTTGGGATGCTCTGT
TGACGATGTCTCCACTGTCCGCTGGAGAGGTGACTGTGAAGGGTGCGGTAGTAAGCGAGGTGGTCCCAGC
GGAGTTGATAGGGAGCTATACTCCAGAGTCACTAAATGCCTCACTTCCGAATGACGCTGCTAGATGTATG
ATCGATAGAGCTTCGAAGATAGCCGAGGCTATAAAAATTGATGATGACGCCGGGCCAGACGAATACTCTC
CCAACTCTGTACCGATCCAAGGTCAGCTTGCTATTTCTCAACTTGAGACTGGGTATGGTGTACGGATATT
CAATCCCAAAGGAATTCTCTCAAAAATCGCATCTAGAGCTATGCAGGCTTTTATTGGTGATCCAAGTACA
ATTATTACGCAGGCAGCACCGGTGCTGTCAGATAAGAATAATTGGATTGCATTGGCACAAGGAGTTAAGA
CTAGTTTGCGTACTAAAAGTTTATCGGCGGGGGTGAAGACGGCGGTGAGTAAGCTGAGCTCATCCGAGTC
TATTCAAAATTGGACTCAAGGATTCTTGGATAAGGTATCGACGCACTTTCCAGCGCCTAAGCCCGACTGT
CCGACCAACGGAGATGGCAGTGAACCGTCTGCTCGGCGAGTGAAGCGCGACTCATACGCAGGAGTGGTTA
AGCGTGGGTATACACGCTAAGCTGCTCGCCCTGGTGACGCGGGGTTAAGGGTGCAGGCACATCATCGGGT
CGGCATGGCATCTCCACCTCCTCGCGGTCCGACCTGGGCATCCGAAGGAGGACGTCGTCCACTCGGATGG
CTAAGGGAGAGCTCAAAAAAAAGGATCCGGCTGCTAACAAAGCCCGAAAGGAAGCTGAGTTGGCTGCTGC
CACCGCTGAGCAATAACTAGCATAACCCCTTGGGGCCTCTAAACGGGTCTTGAGGGGTTTTTTGCTGAAA
GGAGGAACTATATCCGGATCGAGATCCTCTAGAGTCGACCTGCAGGCATGCAAGCTTGTATTCTATAGTG
TCACCTAAATCGTATGTGTATGATACATAAGGTTATGTATTAATTGTAGCCGCGTTCTAACGACAATATG
TACAAGCCTAATTGTGTAGCATCTGGCTTACTGAAGCAGACCCTATCATCTCTCTCGTAAACTGCCGTCA
GAGTCGGTTTGGTTGGACGAACCTTCTGAGTTTCTGGTAACGCCGTTCCGCACCCCGGAAATGGTCAGCG
AACCAATCAGCAGGGTCATCGCTAGCCAGATCCTCTACGCCGGACGCATCGTGGCCGGCATCACCGGCGC
CACAGGTGCGGTTGCTGGCGCCTATATCGCCGACATCACCGATGGGGAAGATCGGGCTCGCCACTTCGGG
CTCATGAGCGCTTGTTTCGGCGTGGGTATGGTGGCAGGCCCCGTGGCCGGGGGACTGTTGGGCGCCATCT
CCTTGCACCATTCCTTGCGGCGGCGGTGCTCAACGGCCTCAACCTACTACTGGGCTGCTTCCTAATGCAG
GAGTCGCATAAGGGAGAGCGTCGATATGGTGCACTCTCAGTACAATCTGCTCTGATGCCGCATAGTTAAG
CCAGCCCCGACACCCGCCAACACCCGCTGACGCGCCCTGACGGGCTTGTCTGCTCCCGGCATCCGCTTAC
AGACAAGCTGTGACCGTCTCCGGGAGCTGCATGTGTCAGAGGTTTTCACCGTCATCACCGAAACGCGCGA
GACGAAAGGGCCTCGTGATACGCCTATTTTTATAGGTTAATGTCATGATAATAATGGTTTCTTAGACGTC
AGGTGGCACTTTTCGGGGAAATGTGCGCGGAACCCCTATTTGTTTATTTTTCTAAATACATTCAAATATG
TATCCGCTCATGAGACAATAACCCTGATAAATGCTTCAATAATATTGAAAAAGGAAGAGTATGAGTATTC
AACATTTCCGTGTCGCCCTTATTCCCTTTTTTGCGGCATTTTGCCTTCCTGTTTTTGCTCACCCAGAAAC
GCTGGTGAAAGTAAAAGATGCTGAAGATCAGTTGGGTGCACGAGTGGGTTACATCGAACTGGATCTCAAC
AGCGGTAAGATCCTTGAGAGTTTTCGCCCCGAAGAACGTTTTCCAATGATGAGCACTTTTAAAGTTCTGC
TATGTGGCGCGGTATTATCCCGTATTGACGCCGGGCAAGAGCAACTCGGTCGCCGCATACACTATTCTCA
GAATGACTTGGTTGAGTACTCACCAGTCACAGAAAAGCATCTTACGGATGGCATGACAGTAAGAGAATTA
TGCAGTGCTGCCATAACCATGAGTGATAACACTGCGGCCAACTTACTTCTGACAACGATCGGAGGACCGA
AGGAGCTAACCGCTTTTTTGCACAACATGGGGGATCATGTAACTCGCCTTGATCGTTGGGAACCGGAGCT
GAATGAAGCCATACCAAACGACGAGCGTGACACCACGATGCCTGTAGCAATGGCAACAACGTTGCGCAAA
CTATTAACTGGCGAACTACTTACTCTAGCTTCCCGGCAACAATTAATAGACTGGATGGAGGCGGATAAAG
TTGCAGGACCACTTCTGCGCTCGGCCCTTCCGGCTGGCTGGTTTATTGCTGATAAATCTGGAGCCGGTGA
GCGTGGGTCTCGCGGTATCATTGCAGCACTGGGGCCAGATGGTAAGCCCTCCCGTATCGTAGTTATCTAC
ACGACGGGGAGTCAGGCAACTATGGATGAACGAAATAGACAGATCGCTGAGATAGGTGCCTCACTGATTA
AGCATTGGTAACTGTCAGACCAAGTTTACTCATATATACTTTAGATTGATTTAAAACTTCATTTTTAATT
TAAAAGGATCTAGGTGAAGATCCTTTTTGATAATCTCATGACCAAAATCCCTTAACGTGAGTTTTCGTTC
CACTGAGCGTCAGACCCCGTAGAAAAGATCAAAGGATCTTCTTGAGATCCTTTTTTTCTGCGCGTAATCT
GCTGCTTGCAAACAAAAAAACCACCGCTACCAGCGGTGGTTTGTTTGCCGGATCAAGAGCTACCAACTCT
TTTTCCGAAGGTAACTGGCTTCAGCAGAGCGCAGATACCAAATACTGTCCTTCTAGTGTAGCCGTAGTTA
GGCCACCACTTCAAGAACTCTGTAGCACCGCCTACATACCTCGCTCTGCTAATCCTGTTACCAGTGGCTG
CTGCCAGTGGCGATAAGTCGTGTCTTACCGGGTTGGACTCAAGACGATAGTTACCGGATAAGGCGCAGCG
GTCGGGCTGAACGGGGGGTTCGTGCACACAGCCCAGCTTGGAGCGAACGACCTACACCGAACTGAGATAC
CTACAGCGTGAGCTATGAGAAAGCGCCACGCTTCCCGAAGGGAGAAAGGCGGACAGGTATCCGGTAAGCG
GCAGGGTCGGAACAGGAGAGCGCACGAGGGAGCTTCCAGGGGGAAACGCCTGGTATCTTTATAGTCCTGT
CGGGTTTCGCCACCTCTGACTTGAGCGTCGATTTTTGTGATGCTCGTCAGGGGGGCGGAGCCTATGGAAA
AACGCCAGCAACGCGGCCTTTTTACGGTTCCTGGCCTTTTGCTGGCCTTTTGCTCACATGTTCTTTCCTG
CGTTATCCCCTGATTCTGTGGATAACCGTATTACCGCCTTTGAGTGAGCTGATACCGCTCGCCGCAGCCG
AACGACCGAGCGCAGCGAGTCAGTGAGCGAGGAAGCGGAAGAGCGCCCAATACGCAAACCGCCTCTCCCC
GCGCGTTGGCCGATTCATTAATGCAGGGGGAT
Features (pLannotate 1.2.2; 14 found; start..end, strand, type, name):
    228..245     +  promoter       T7 promoter (fragment): promoter for bacteriophage T7 RNA polymerase
    274..2397    +  CDS            M2: MU1_REOVL - Experimental evidence at protein level: Swiss-Prot protein existence level 1. The viral outer shell polypeptides, of which mu-1 is one, impose structural constraints that prevent elongation of nascent transcripts by the RNA-dependent RNA polymerase lambda-3. From Reovirus type 1 (strain Lang) (T1L) (Mammalian orthoreovirus 1).
   2444..2535    +  ncRNA          HDV ribozyme: Accession: RF00094 - Hepatitis delta virus ribozyme
   2550..2599    +  CDS            SET1 (fragment): solubility-enhancement tag derived from T7 phage gene 10B
   2607..2654    +  terminator     T7 terminator: transcription terminator for bacteriophage T7 RNA polymerase
   2683..2717    +  misc_feature   MCS (fragment): pUC18/19 multiple cloning site
   2722..2740    -  promoter       SP6 promoter: promoter for bacteriophage SP6 RNA polymerase
   2969..3244    +  CDS            TcR (fragment): tetracycline efflux protein; tet; confers resistance to tetracycline
   3244..3294    -  misc_feature   bom (fragment): basis of mobility region from pBR322
   3396..3431    -  CDS            rop (fragment): Rop protein, which maintains plasmids at low copy number; rop
   3526..3630    +  promoter       AmpR promoter: bla
   3631..4491    +  CDS            AmpR: β-lactamase; bla; confers resistance to ampicillin, carbenicillin, and related antibiotics
   4662..5250    +  rep_origin     ori: high-copy-number ColE1/pMB1/pBR322/pUC origin of replication
   5433..5486    +  CDS            lacI (fragment): lac repressor; lacI; The lac repressor binds to the lac operator to inhibit transcription in E. coli. This inhibition can be relieved by adding lactose or isopropyl-β-D-thiogalactopyranoside (IPTG).
