[The description below was written by a language model from this plasmid's Addgene catalogue record and pLannotate feature annotations shown in this document.]
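Description:
pT7-M2T1L is a reverse-genetics rescue plasmid carrying a cDNA copy of the M2 gene segment of mammalian orthoreovirus type 1 Lang (T1L), built on the p3E5EGFP backbone and catalogued as a mammalian expression vector. It is propagated in E. coli as a high-copy plasmid through a ColE1/pUC-type origin and is selected with ampicillin via the β-lactamase gene and its native promoter. The annotation also picks up short fragments of TcR, bom, rop, lacI, a pUC multiple cloning site and an SP6 promoter. These appear to be non-functional remnants of the backbone's cloning history rather than working parts.

The payload is arranged to produce an authentic viral RNA rather than a conventional mRNA. A bacteriophage T7 promoter sits just upstream of the M2 segment, whose open reading frame encodes the outer-capsid protein mu-1. The segment is followed by a hepatitis delta virus ribozyme and then a T7 terminator. The short "SET1" hit between them is most likely T7 phage-derived sequence flanking the terminator, not an intended tag. Transcription by T7 RNA polymerase supplied in the mammalian host cell begins at or near the viral 5′ end, and self-cleavage by the ribozyme trims the transcript to give a defined 3′ terminus, mimicking the native plus-strand RNA. No mammalian promoter is annotated, so expression depends on T7 polymerase being provided in trans; the record does not state how. According to the associated publication title, the plasmid belongs to a plasmid-based reverse genetics system for double-stranded RNA viruses. In such a system it would be co-transfected with counterparts for the other genome segments to recover infectious virus, allowing engineered mutations or reassortant combinations involving M2.
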