Addgene plasmid #33290: pT7-M2T1L
Depositing lab: Terence Dermody. Depositing organization: Vanderbilt University. Publication: A plasmid-based reverse genetics system for animal double-stranded RNA viruses. Kobayashi T, Antar AA, Boehme KW, Danthi P, Eby EA, Guglielmi KM, Holm GH, Johnson EM, Maginnis MS, Naik S, Skelton WB, Wetzel JD, Wilson GJ, Chappell JD, Dermody TS. Cell Host Microbe. 2007 Apr 19;1(2):147-57. 10.1016/j.chom.2007.03.003 PubMed 18005692.
Backbone
  Vector backbone: p3E5EGFP
  Backbone manufacturer: made by Yoshihiro Kawaoka
  Vector type: Mammalian Expression
Growth in bacteria
  Bacterial resistance: Ampicillin, 100 μg/mL
  Growth temperature: 37°C
  Growth strain: DH5alpha
  Copy number: High Copy
Gene/Insert
  Gene/Insert name: M2
  Species: Orthoreovirus T1L
  Entrez Gene: M2 (a.k.a. MoV1sM2gp1)
  Promoter: T7
  Cloning method: Restriction Enzyme; 5′ cloning site none (unknown if destroyed); 3′ cloning site none (unknown if destroyed)
  Sequencing primers: 5′ T7 forward; 3′ T7 terminal
Terms and licenses: Academic/Nonprofit Terms; Industry Terms: Not Available to Industry
How to cite: pT7-M2T1L was a gift from Terence Dermody (Addgene plasmid # 33290 ; http://n2t.net/addgene:33290 ; RRID:Addgene_33290)
