>Addgene plasmid #33290 | pT7-M2T1L | addgene partial sequence | sequence record 42523 | T7-term
TCCTTTTTTTTGAGCTCTCCCTTAGCCATCCGAGTGGACGACGTCCTCCTTCGGATGCCCAGGTCGGACC
GCGAGGAGGTGGAGATGCCATGCCGACCCGATGATGTGCCTGCACCCTTAACCCCGCGTCACCAGGGCGA
GCAGCTTAGCGTGTATACCCACGCTTAACCACTCCTGCGTATGAGTCGCGCTTCACTCGCCGAGCAGACG
GTTCACTGCCATCTCCGTTGGTCGGACAGTCGGGCTTAGGCGCTGGAAAGTGCGTCGATACCTTATCCAA
GAATCCTTGAGTCCAATTTTGAATAGACTCGGATGAGCTCAGCTTACTCACCGCCGTCTTCACCCCCGCC
GATAAACTTTTAGTACGCAAACTAGTCTTAACTCCTTGTGCCAATGCAATCCAATTATTCTTATCTGACA
GCACCGGTGCTGCCTGCGTAATAATTGTACTTGGATCACCAATAAAAGCCTGCATAGCTCTAGATGCGAT
TTTTGAGAGAATTCCTTTGGGATTGAATATCCGTACACCATACCCAGTCTCAAGTTGAGAAATAGCAAGC
TGACCTTGGATCGGTACAGAGTTGGGAGAGTATTCGTCTGGCCCGGCGTCATCATCAATTTTTATAGCCT
CGGCTATCTTCGAAGCTCTATCGATCATACATCTAGCAGCGTCATTCGGAAGTGAGGCATTTAGTGACTC
TGGAGTATAGCTCCCTATCAACTCCGCTGGGACCACCTCGCTTACTACCGCACCCTTCACAGTCACCTCT
CCAGCGGACAGTGGAGACATCGTCAACAGAGCATCCCAAACATCAGGCTGTGTCATGTTTGTCGGTGTTA
TAGCAGCTGAGTCTATGAAAGTCGCTAAAAGGTAATAGTTCATCTCNGGTC
